>Addgene plasmid #103747 | LSB-hsa-miR-887-5p | depositor full sequence | sequence record 196542 | Full Sequence
AATTGAGGGGATAACGCAGGAAAGAACATGTGAGCAAAAGGCCAGCAAAAGGCCAGGAACCGTAAAAAGG
CCGCGTTGCTGGCGTTTTTCCATAGGCTCCGCCCCCCTGACGAGCATCACAAAAATCGACGCTCAAGTCA
GAGGTGGCGAAACCCGACAGGACTATAAAGATACCAGGCGTTTCCCCCTGGAAGCTCCCTCGTGCGCTCT
CCTGTTCCGACCCTGCCGCTTACCGGATACCTGTCCGCCTTTCTCCCTTCGGGAAGCGTGGCGCTTTCTC
ATAGCTCACGCTGTAGGTATCTCAGTTCGGTGTAGGTCGTTCGCTCCAAGCTGGGCTGTGTGCACGAACC
CCCCGTTCAGCCCGACCGCTGCGCCTTATCCGGTAACTATCGTCTTGAGTCCAACCCGGTAAGACACGAC
TTATCGCCACTGGCAGCAGCCACTGGTAACAGGATTAGCAGAGCGAGGTATGTAGGCGGTGCTACAGAGT
TCTTGAAGTGGTGGCCTAACTACGGCTACACTAGAAGAACAGTATTTGGTATCTGCGCTCTGCTGAAGCC
AGTTACCTTCGGAAAAAGAGTTGGTAGCTCTTGATCCGGCAAACAAACCACCGCTGGTAGCGGTGGTTTT
TTTGTTTGCAAGCAGCAGATTACGCGCAGAAAAAAAGGATCTCAAGAAGATCCTTTGATCTTTTCTACGG
GGTCTGACGCTCAGTGGAACGAAAACTCACGTTAAGGGATTTTGGTCATGAGATTATCAAAAAGGATCTT
CACCTAGATCCTTTTAAATTAAAAATGAAGTTTTAAATCAATCTAAAGTATATATGAGTAAACTTGGTCT
GACAGTTACCAATGCTTAATCAGTGAGGCACCTATCTCAGCGATCTGTCTATTTCGTTCATCCATAGTTG
CCTGACTCCCCGTCGTGTAGATAACTACGATACGGGAGGGCTTACCATCTGGCCCCAGTGCTGCAATGAT
ACCGCGAGAACCACGCTCACCGGCTCCAGATTTATCAGCAATAAACCAGCCAGCCGGAAGGGCCGAGCGC
AGAAGTGGTCCTGCAACTTTATCCGCCTCCATCCAGTCTATTAATTGTTGCCGGGAAGCTAGAGTAAGTA
GTTCGCCAGTTAATAGTTTGCGCAACGTTGTTGCCATTGCTACAGGCATCGTGGTGTCACGCTCGTCGTT
TGGTATGGCTTCATTCAGCTCCGGTTCCCAACGATCAAGGCGAGTTACATGATCCCCCATGTTGTGCAAA
AAAGCGGTTAGCTCCTTCGGTCCTCCGATCGTTGTCAGAAGTAAGTTGGCCGCAGTGTTATCACTCATGG
TTATGGCAGCACTGCATAATTCTCTTACTGTCATGCCATCCGTAAGATGCTTTTCTGTGACTGGTGAGTA
CTCAACCAAGTCATTCTGAGAATAGTGTATGCGGCGACCGAGTTGCTCTTGCCCGGCGTCAATACGGGAT
AATACCGCGCCACATAGCAGAACTTTAAAAGTGCTCATCATTGGAAAACGTTCTTCGGGGCGAAAACTCT
CAAGGATCTTACCGCTGTTGAGATCCAGTTCGATGTAACCCACTCGTGCACCCAACTGATCTTCAGCATC
TTTTACTTTCACCAGCGTTTCTGGGTGAGCAAAAACAGGAAGGCAAAATGCCGCAAAAAAGGGAATAAGG
GCGACACGGAAATGTTGAATACTCATACTCTTCCTTTTTCAATATTATTGAAGCATTTATCAGGGTTATT
GTCTCATGAGCGGATACATATTTGAATGTAGCTCCGAATTTCTCGAGGGCTTGTCGACGACGGCGGTCTC
CGTCGTCAGGATCATGAATTCGACCCGCCTGCCACCATGACCGAGTACAAGCCCACGGTGCGCCTCGCCA
CCCGCGACGACGTCCCCCGGGCCGTACGCACCCTCGCCGCCGCGTTCGCCGACTACCCCGCCACGCGCCA
CACCGTCGACCCGGACCGCCACATCGAGCGGGTCACCGAGCTGCAAGAACTCTTCCTCACGCGCGTCGGG
CTCGACATCGGCAAGGTGTGGGTCGCGGACGACGGCGCCGCGGTGGCGGTCTGGACCACGCCGGAGAGCG
TCGAAGCGGGGGCGGTGTTCGCCGAGATCGGCCCGCGCATGGCCGAGTTGAGCGGTTCCCGGCTGGCCGC
GCAGCAACAGATGGAAGGCCTCCTGGCGCCGCACCGGCCCAAGGAGCCCGCGTGGTTCCTGGCCACCGTC
GGCGTCTCGCCCGACCACCAGGGCAAGGGTCTGGGCAGCGCCGTCGTGCTCCCCGGAGTGGAGGCGGCCG
AGCGCGCCGGGGTGCCCGCCTTCCTGGAGACATCCGCGCCCCGCAACCTCCCCTTCTACGAGCGGCTCGG
CTTCACCGTCACCGCCGACGTCGAGGTGCCCGAAGGACCGCGCACCTGGTGCATGACCCGCAAGCCCGGT
GCCTGATACGCGTGAATTCACTCCTCAGGTGCAGGCTGCCTATCAGAAGGTGGTGGCTGGTGTGGCCAAT
GCCCTGGCTCACAAATACCACTGAGATCTTTTTCCCTCTGCCAAAAATTATGGGGACATCATGAAGCCCC
TTGAGCATCTGACTTCTGGCTAATAAAGGAAATTTATTTTCATTGCAATAGTGTGTTGGAATTTTTTGTG
TCTCTCACTCGGAAGGACATATGGGAGGGCAAATCATTTAAAACATCAGAATGAGTATTTGGTTTAGAGT
TTGGCAACATATGCCCATATGCTGGCTGCCATGAACAAAGGTTGGCTATAAAGAGGTCATCAGTATATGA
AACAGCCCCCTGCTGTCCATTCCTTATTCCATAGAAAAGCCTTGACTTGAGGTTAGATTTTTTTTATATT
TTGTTTTGTGTTATTTTTTTCTTTAACATCCCTAAAATTTTCCTTACATGTTTTACTAGCCAGATTTTTC
CTCCTCTCCTGACTACTCCCAGTCATAGCTGTCCCTCTTCTCTTATGGAGATCCCTCGACCTGCAGCCCA
AGCTTGAATTCTCTAGAATTACCCTGTTATCCCTATGCTTGGTTTACCGAGCTCTTATTGGTTTTCAAAC
TTCATTGACTGTGCCCAACGCGCCTGGGAGCTCACGGGGACAGCCCCCCCCCAAAGCCCCCAGGGATGTA
ATTACGTCCCTCCCCCGCTAGGGGGCAGCAGCGAGCCGCCCGGGGCTCCGCTCCGGTCCGGCGCTCCCCC
CGCATCCCCGAGCCGGCAGCGTGCGGGGACAGCCCGGGCACGGGGAAGGTGGCACGGGATCGCTTTCCTC
TGAACGCTTCTCGCTGCTCTTTGAGCCTGCAGACACCTGGGGGGATACGGGGAAAAAGCTAGGCTGAAAG
ACCGGTTCTTAGAATGACACGCGCCTGGGAGCTCACGGGGACAGCCCCCCCCCAAAGCCCCCAGGGATGT
AATTACGTCCCTCCCCCGCTAGGGGGCAGCAGCGAGCCGCCCGGGGCTCCGCTCCGGTCCGGCGCTCCCC
CCGCATCCCCGAGCCGGCAGCGTGCGGGGACAGCCCGGGCACGGGGAAGGTGGCACGGGATCGCTTTCCT
CTGAACGCTTCTCGCTGCTCTTTGAGCCTGCAGACACCTGGGGGGATACGGGGAAAAAGCTAACTTCTGA
GACGACAACTTTGTATAGAAAAGTTGGCTCCGAATTCGCCCTTGACAGCAGAGATCCAGTTTGGTTAATT
AATTGGCTCCGGTGCCCGTCAGTGGGCAGAGCGCACATCGCCCACAGTCCCCGAGAAGTTGTGGGGAGGG
GTCGGCAATTGAACCGGTGCCTAGAGAAGGTGGCGCGGGGTAAACTGGGAAAGTGATGTCGTGTACTGGC
TCCGCCTTTTTCCCGAGGGTGGGGGAGAACCGTATATAAGTGCAGTAGTCGCCGTGAACGTTCTTTTTCG
CAACGGGTTTGCCGCCAGAACACAGGTAAGTGCCGTGTGTGGTTCCCGCGGGCCTGGCCTCTTTACGGGT
TATGGCCCTTGCGTGCCTTGAATTACTTCCACCTGGCTGCAGTACGTGATTCTTGATCCCGAGCTTCGGG
TTGGAAGTGGGTGGGAGAGTTCGAGGCCTTGCGCTTAAGGAGCCCCTTCGCCTCGTGCTTGAGTTGAGGC
CTGGCCTGGGCGCTGGGGCCGCCGCGTGCGAATCTGGTGGCACCTTCGCGCCTGTCTCGCTGCTTTCGAT
AAGTCTCTAGCCATTTAAAATTTTTGATGACCTGCTGCGACGCTTTTTTTCTGGCAAGATAGTCTTGTAA
ATGCGGGCCAAGATCTGCACACTGGTATTTCGGTTTTTGGGGCCGCGGGCGGCGACGGGGCCCGTGCGTC
CCAGCGCACATGTTCGGCGAGGCGGGGCCTGCGAGCGCGGCCACCGAGAATCGGACGGGGGTAGTCTCAA
GCTGGCCGGCCTGCTCTGGTGCCTGGCCTCGCGCCGCCGTGTATCGCCCCGCCCTGGGCGGCAAGGCTGG
CCCGGTCGGCACCAGTTGCGTGAGCGGAAAGATGGCCGCTTCCCGGCCCTGCTGCAGGGAGCTCAAAATG
GAGGACGCGGCGCTCGGGAGAGCGGGCGGGTGAGTCACCCACACAAAGGAAAAGGGCCTTTCCGTCCTCA
GCCGTCGCTTCATGTGACTCCACGGAGTACCGGGCGCCGTCCAGGCACCTCGATTAGTTCTCGAGCTTTT
GGAGTACGTCGTCTTTAGGTTGGGGGGAGGGGTTTTATGCGATGGAGTTTCCCCACACTGAGTGGGTGGA
GACTGAAGTTAGGCCAGCTTGGCACTTGATGTAATTCTCCTTGGAATTTGCCCTTTTTGAGTTTGGATCT
TGGTTCATTCTCAAGCCTCAGACAGTGGTTCAAAGTTTTTTTCTTCCATTTCAGGTGTCGTGAGAAGGGC
GAATTCGACCCAAGTTTGTACAAAAAAGCAGGCTGGATCCAGGTGCCACCATGGTGAGCGAGCTGATTAA
GGAGAACATGCACATGAAGCTGTACATGGAGGGCACCGTGAACAACCACCACTTCAAGTGCACATCCGAG
GGCGAAGGCAAGCCCTACGAGGGCACCCAGACCATGAGAATCAAGGCGGTCGAGGGCGGCCCTCTCCCCT
TCGCCTTCGACATCCTGGCTACCAGCTTCATGTACGGCAGCAAAACCTTCATCAACCACACCCAGGGCAT
CCCCGACTTCTTTAAGCAGTCCTTCCCCGAGGGCTTCACATGGGAGAGAGTCACCACATACGAAGATGGG
GGCGTGCTGACCGCTACCCAGGACACCAGCCTCCAGGACGGCTGCCTCATCTACAACGTCAAGATCAGAG
GGGTGAACTTCCCATCCAACGGCCCTGTGATGCAGAAGAAAACACTCGGCTGGGAGGCCTCCACCGAGAC
ACTGTACCCCGCTGACGGCGGCCTGGAAGGCAGAGCCGACATGGCCCTGAAGCTCGTGGGCGGGGGCCAC
CTGATCTGCAACCTTAAGACCACATACAGATCCAAGAAACCCGCTAAGAACCTCAAGATGCCCGGCGTCT
ACTATGTGGACAGGAGACTGGAAAGAATCAAGGAGGCCGACAAAGAGACATACGTCGAGCAGCACGAGGT
GGCTGTGGCCAGATACTGCGACCTCCCTAGCAAACTGGGGCACAAACTTAATTGAGAATTCTACCACCCA
GCTTTCTTGTACAAAGTGGTACGTCTCAAGACCAGAGGTCTCTGCTTTTCACGCGGAGTCTAACAGGGCT
CCCAAGGAGTCTAACAGGGCTCCCAAGGAGTCTAACAGGGCTCCCAAGGAGTCTAACAGGGCTCCCAAGC
AACCAGAAGAGACCTGTGCTTCACTCCTCAGGTGCAGGCTGCCTATCAGAAGGTGGTGGCTGGTGTGGCC
AATGCCCTGGCTCACAAATACCACTGAGATCTTTTTCCCTCTGCCAAAAATTATGGGGACATCATGAAGC
CCCTTGAGCATCTGACTTCTGGCTAATAAAGGAAATTTATTTTCATTGCAATAGTGTGTTGGAATTTTTT
GTGTCTCTCACTCGGAAGGACATATGGGAGGGCAAATCATTTAAAACATCAGAATGAGTATTTGGTTTAG
AGTTTGGCAACATATGCCCATATGCTGGCTGCCATGAACAAAGGTTGGCTATAAAGAGGTCATCAGTATA
TGAAACAGCCCCCTGCTGTCCATTCCTTATTCCATAGAAAAGCCTTGACTTGAGGTTAGATTTTTTTTAT
ATTTTGTTTTGTGTTATTTTTTTCTTTAACATCCCTAAAATTTTCCTTACATGTTTTACTAGCCAGATTT
TTCCTCCTCTCCTGACTACTCCCAGTCATAGCTGTCCCTCTTCTCTTATGGAGATCCCGAGCGGTGCGTT
TTTATGCTTGTAGTATTGTATAATGTTTTTAAGATCCAAGCTTCTGACCTCTTCTCTTCCTCCCACAGGG
CCTCGAGACAATTGCATCGATGGTACCAGTGAAAGTCTGCAATGAATTCGAGTTGGCGCGCCTGTCATTC
TAAATCTCTCTTTCAGCCTAAAGCTTTTTCCCCGTATCCCCCCAGGTGTCTGCAGGCTCAAAGAGCAGCG
AGAAGCGTTCAGAGGAAAGCGATCCCGTGCCACCTTCCCCGTGCCCGGGCTGTCCCCGCACGCTGCCGGC
TCGGGGATGCGGGGGGAGCGCCGGACCGGAGCGGAGCCCCGGGCGGCTCGCTGCTGCCCCCTAGCGGGGG
AGGGACGTAATTACATCCCTGGGGGCTTTGGGAGGGGGCTGTCCCCGTGAGCTCCCAGGCGCGCCTGTCA
TTCTAAATCTCTCTTTCAGCCTAAAGCTTTTTCCCCGTATCCCCCCAGGTGTCTGCAGGCTCAAAGAGCA
GCGAGAAGCGTTCAGAGGAAAGCGATCCCGTGCCACCTTCCCCGTGCCCGGGCTGTCCCCGCACGCTGCC
GGCTCGGGGATGCGGGGGGAGCGCCGGACCGGAGCGGAGCCCCGGGCGGCTCGCTGCTGCCCCCTAGCGG
GGGAGGGACGTAATTACATCCCTGGGGGCTTTGGGGGGGGGCTGTCCCCGTGAGCTCCCAGGCGCGCCAA
CTCGGTACCGTATCGATGTCGACGTTAACGCTAGTGATATCAACTTTGTATAGAAAAGTTGGCTCCGAAT
TCGCCCTTGACAGCAGAGATCCAGTTTGGTTAATTAATTGGCTCCGGTGCCCGTCAGTGGGCAGAGCGCA
CATCGCCCACAGTCCCCGAGAAGTTGTGGGGAGGGGTCGGCAATTGAACCGGTGCCTAGAGAAGGTGGCG
CGGGGTAAACTGGGAAAGTGATGTCGTGTACTGGCTCCGCCTTTTTCCCGAGGGTGGGGGAGAACCGTAT
ATAAGTGCAGTAGTCGCCGTGAACGTTCTTTTTCGCAACGGGTTTGCCGCCAGAACACAGGTAAGTGCCG
TGTGTGGTTCCCGCGGGCCTGGCCTCTTTACGGGTTATGGCCCTTGCGTGCCTTGAATTACTTCCACCTG
GCTGCAGTACGTGATTCTTGATCCCGAGCTTCGGGTTGGAAGTGGGTGGGAGAGTTCGAGGCCTTGCGCT
TAAGGAGCCCCTTCGCCTCGTGCTTGAGTTGAGGCCTGGCCTGGGCGCTGGGGCCGCCGCGTGCGAATCT
GGTGGCACCTTCGCGCCTGTCTCGCTGCTTTCGATAAGTCTCTAGCCATTTAAAATTTTTGATGACCTGC
TGCGACGCTTTTTTTCTGGCAAGATAGTCTTGTAAATGCGGGCCAAGATCTGCACACTGGTATTTCGGTT
TTTGGGGCCGCGGGCGGCGACGGGGCCCGTGCGTCCCAGCGCACATGTTCGGCGAGGCGGGGCCTGCGAG
CGCGGCCACCGAGAATCGGACGGGGGTAGTCTCAAGCTGGCCGGCCTGCTCTGGTGCCTGGCCTCGCGCC
GCCGTGTATCGCCCCGCCCTGGGCGGCAAGGCTGGCCCGGTCGGCACCAGTTGCGTGAGCGGAAAGATGG
CCGCTTCCCGGCCCTGCTGCAGGGAGCTCAAAATGGAGGACGCGGCGCTCGGGAGAGCGGGCGGGTGAGT
CACCCACACAAAGGAAAAGGGCCTTTCCGTCCTCAGCCGTCGCTTCATGTGACTCCACGGAGTACCGGGC
GCCGTCCAGGCACCTCGATTAGTTCTCGAGCTTTTGGAGTACGTCGTCTTTAGGTTGGGGGGAGGGGTTT
TATGCGATGGAGTTTCCCCACACTGAGTGGGTGGAGACTGAAGTTAGGCCAGCTTGGCACTTGATGTAAT
TCTCCTTGGAATTTGCCCTTTTTGAGTTTGGATCTTGGTTCATTCTCAAGCCTCAGACAGTGGTTCAAAG
TTTTTTTCTTCCATTTCAGGTGTCGTGAGAAGGGCGAATTCGACCCAAGTTTGTACAAAAAAGCAGGCTC
GCCACCATGGTGAGCAAGGGCGAGGAGCTGTTCACCGGGGTGGTGCCCATCCTGGTCGAGCTGGACGGCG
ACGTAAACGGCCACAAGTTCAGCGTGAGGGGCGAGGGCGAGGGCGATGCCACCAACGGCAAGCTGACCCT
GAAGTTCATCTGCACCACCGGCAAGCTGCCCGTGCCCTGGCCCACCCTCGTGACCACCCTGAGCCACGGC
GTGCAGTGCTTCGCCCGCTACCCCGACCACATGAAGCAGCACGACTTCTTCAAGTCCGCCATGCCCGAAG
GCTACGTCCAGGAGCGCACCATCTTCTTCAAGGACGACGGCACCTACAAGACCCGCGCCGAGGTGAAGTT
CGAGGGCGACACCCTAGTGAACCGCATCGAGCTGAAGGGCGTCGACTTCAAGGAGGACGGCAACATCCTG
GGGCACAAGCTGGAGTACAACTTCAACAGCCACAACATCTATATCATGGCCGTCAAGCAGAAGAACGGCA
TCAAGGTGAACTTCAAGATCCGCCACAACGTGGAGGACGGCAGCGTGCAGCTCGCCGACCACTACCAGCA
GAACACCCCCATCGGCGACGGCCCCGTGCTGCTGCCCGACAGCCACTACCTGAGCACCCAGTCCGTGCTG
AGCAAAGACCCCAACGAGAAGCGCGATCACATGGTCCTGCTGGAGTTCCGCACCGCCGCCGGGATCACTC
TCGGCATGGACGAGCTGTACAAGTAATACCACCCAGCTTTCTTGTACAAAGTGGTACGCGTGAATTCACT
CCTCAGGTGCAGGCTGCCTATCAGAAGGTGGTGGCTGGTGTGGCCAATGCCCTGGCTCACAAATACCACT
GAGATCTTTTTCCCTCTGCCAAAAATTATGGGGACATCATGAAGCCCCTTGAGCATCTGACTTCTGGCTA
ATAAAGGAAATTTATTTTCATTGCAATAGTGTGTTGGAATTTTTTGTGTCTCTCACTCGGAAGGACATAT
GGGAGGGCAAATCATTTAAAACATCAGAATGAGTATTTGGTTTAGAGTTTGGCAACATATGCCCATATGC
TGGCTGCCATGAACAAAGGTTGGCTATAAAGAGGTCATCAGTATATGAAACAGCCCCCTGCTGTCCATTC
CTTATTCCATAGAAAAGCCTTGACTTGAGGTTAGATTTTTTTTATATTTTGTTTTGTGTTATTTTTTTCT
TTAACATCCCTAAAATTTTCCTTACATGTTTTACTAGCCAGATTTTTCCTCCTCTCCTGACTACTCCCAG
TCATAGCTGTCCCTCTTCTCTTATGGAGATCCCTCGACCTGCAGCCCAAGCTTGGCGTAATCATGGTCAT
AGCTGTTTCCTGTGTGAAATTGTTATCCGCTCACAATTCCACACAACATACGAGCCGGAAGCATAAAGTG
TAAAGCCTGGGGTGCCTAATGAGTGAGCTAACTCACATTAATTGCGTTGCGCTCACTGCCCGCTTTCCAG
TCGGGAAACCTGTCGTGCCAGCGGATCGACAGTACTAAGCTTGGTCTAATACCCAATCTCTCGTCTTATC
CAGATGTTTTATACGCCTCTGGCCCGTGTCTCAAAATCTCTGATGTTACATTGCACAAGATAAAATAATA
TCATCATGAACAATAAAACTGTCTGCTTACATAAACAGTAATACAAGGGGTGTTATGAGCCATATTCAAC
GGGAAACGTCGAGGCCGCGATTAAATTCCAACATGGATGCTGATTTATATGGGTATAAATGGGCTCGCGA
TAATGTCGGGCAATCAGGTGCGACAATCTATCGCTTGTATGGGAAGCCCGATGCGCCAGAGTTGTTTCTG
AAACATGGCAAAGGTAGCGTTGCCAATGATGTTACAGATGAGATGGTCAGACTAAACTGGCTGACGGAAT
TTATGCCTCTTCCGACCATCAAGCATTTTATCCGTACTCCTGATGATGCATGGTTACTCACCACTGCGAT
CCCCGGAAAAACAGCATTCCAGGTATTAGAAGAATATCCTGATTCAGGTGAAAATATTGTTGATGCGCTG
GCAGTGTTCCTGCGCCGGTTGCATTCGATTCCTGTTTGTAATTGTCCTTTTAACAGCGATCGCGTATTTC
GTCTCGCTCAGGCGCAATCACGAATGAATAACGGTTTGGTTGATGCGAGTGATTTTGATGACGAGCGTAA
TGGCTGGCCTGTTGAACAAGTCTGGAAAGAAATGCATAAACTTTTGCCATTCTCACCGGATTCAGTCGTC
ACTCATGGTGATTTCTCACTTGATAACCTTATTTTTGACGAGGGGAAATTAATAGGTTGTATTGATGTTG
GACGAGTCGGAATCGCAGACCGATACCAGGATCTTGCCATCCTATGGAACTGCCTCGGTGAGTTTTCTCC
TTCATTACAGAAACGGCTTTTTCAAAAATATGGTATTGATAATCCTGATATGAATAAATTGCAGTTTCAT
TTGATGCTCGATGAGTTTTTCTAATCAGAATTGGTTAATTGGTTGTAACACTGGCAGAGCATTACGCTGA
CTTGACGGGACGGCGCAAGCTCATGACCAAAATCCCTTAACGTGAGTTACGCGTCGTTCCACTGAGCGTC
AGAGGTATCACTAGTATTACAGAGGTAAGTTATAACAGTCGCCTAACCC
Features (pLannotate 1.2.2; 28 found; start..end, strand, type, name):
     87..675     -  rep_origin     ori: high-copy-number ColE1/pMB1/pBR322/pUC origin of replication
    846..1706    -  CDS            AmpR: β-lactamase; bla; confers resistance to ampicillin, carbenicillin, and related antibiotics
   1707..1778    -  promoter       AmpR promoter: bla
   1857..2456    +  CDS            PuroR: puromycin N-acetyltransferase; pac from Streptomyces alboniger; confers resistance to puromycin
   2461..2541    +  CDS            HBB (fragment): HBB_PONPY - Experimental evidence at transcript level: Swiss-Prot protein existence level 2. Involved in oxygen transport from the lung to the various peripheral tissues. From Pongo pygmaeus (Bornean orangutan).
   2612..2667    +  polyA_signal   β-globin poly(A) signal: rabbit β-globin polyadenylation signal (Gil and Proudfoot, 1987)
   3646..3666    +  protein_bind   attB4: mutant version of attB; core recombination site for the Gateway® BP reaction BP Clonase™
   3734..3945    +  promoter       EF-1α core promoter: core promoter for human elongation factor EF-1α
   3946..4884    +  intron         EF-1α intron A: intron upstream of the start codon of human EF-1α
   4911..4931    +  protein_bind   attB1: mutant version of attB; core recombination site for the Gateway® BP reaction BP Clonase™
   4951..5646    +  CDS            mKate2: mKate2 is a basic (constitutively fluorescent) red fluorescent protein published in 2009, derived from Entacmaea quadricolor. It is reported to be a rapidly-maturing monomer with moderate acid sensitivity.
   5666..5690    -  protein_bind   attB2: mutant version of attB; recombination site for the Gateway® BP reaction BP Clonase™
   5830..5904    +  CDS            HBB (fragment): HBB_PONPY - Experimental evidence at transcript level: Swiss-Prot protein existence level 2. Involved in oxygen transport from the lung to the various peripheral tissues. From Pongo pygmaeus (Bornean orangutan).
   5975..6030    +  polyA_signal   β-globin poly(A) signal: rabbit β-globin polyadenylation signal (Gil and Proudfoot, 1987)
   6414..6439    +  misc_feature   SA: splice acceptor site
   7111..7131    +  protein_bind   attB4: mutant version of attB; core recombination site for the Gateway® BP reaction BP Clonase™
   7199..7410    +  promoter       EF-1α core promoter: core promoter for human elongation factor EF-1α
   7411..8349    +  intron         EF-1α intron A: intron upstream of the start codon of human EF-1α
   8376..8396    +  protein_bind   attB1: mutant version of attB; core recombination site for the Gateway® BP reaction BP Clonase™
   8407..9123    +  CDS            EBFP2: EBFP2 is a basic (constitutively fluorescent) blue fluorescent protein published in 2007, derived from Aequorea victoria. It is reported to be a rapidly-maturing monomer with moderate acid sensitivity.
   9131..9155    -  protein_bind   attB2: mutant version of attB; recombination site for the Gateway® BP reaction BP Clonase™
   9159..9239    +  CDS            HBB (fragment): HBB_PONPY - Experimental evidence at transcript level: Swiss-Prot protein existence level 2. Involved in oxygen transport from the lung to the various peripheral tissues. From Pongo pygmaeus (Bornean orangutan).
   9310..9365    +  polyA_signal   β-globin poly(A) signal: rabbit β-globin polyadenylation signal (Gil and Proudfoot, 1987)
   9748..9770    -  protein_bind   lac operator (fragment): The lac repressor binds to the lac operator to inhibit transcription in E. coli. This inhibition can be relieved by adding lactose or isopropyl-β-D-thiogalactopyranoside (IPTG). lac repressor encoded by lacI
   9774..9804    -  promoter       lac promoter: promoter for the E. coli lac operon
   9819..9840    -  protein_bind   CAP binding site: CAP binding activates transcription in the presence of cAMP. E. coli catabolite activator protein
   9853..9892    -  CDS            lacI (fragment): lac repressor; lacI; The lac repressor binds to the lac operator to inhibit transcription in E. coli. This inhibition can be relieved by adding lactose or isopropyl-β-D-thiogalactopyranoside (IPTG).
  10065..10874   +  CDS            KanR: aminoglycoside phosphotransferase; aph(3')-Ia; confers resistance to kanamycin in bacteria or G418 (Geneticin®) in eukaryotes
