[The description below was written by a language model from this plasmid's Addgene catalogue record and pLannotate feature annotations shown in this document.]
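Description:
LSB-hsa-miR-887-5p is an 11 kb mammalian expression plasmid built on the Low Sensor Backbone (LSB), designed as a two-colour fluorescent sensor of microRNA activity. It replicates in E. coli from a high-copy ColE1/pUC-type origin and carries both an ampicillin (β-lactamase) and a kanamycin (aph(3')-Ia) resistance gene, with both antibiotics listed for selection. A puromycin N-acetyltransferase gene followed by a rabbit β-globin polyadenylation signal is also present for selection in mammalian cells; no promoter is annotated immediately upstream of it in the feature table. The depositor notes small insertions flanking this coding region relative to the deposited sequence that do not impair puromycin selection.

The payload consists of two parallel transcription units with the same architecture: a human EF-1α core promoter with its intron A, a fluorescent protein coding sequence flanked by Gateway attB4/attB1/attB2 recombination scars from assembly, and a β-globin 3' region with poly(A) signal. The first unit expresses the red protein mKate2 and, according to the record, carries a target site for human miR-887-5p in its 3' UTR. This target is not separately annotated, but it would be expected to lie in the unannotated stretch between the mKate2 cassette and its β-globin sequence. The second unit expresses the blue protein EBFP2 without a miRNA target and serves as an internal reference for plasmid dose and expression. When miR-887-5p is active in transfected cells, it represses mKate2, so the mKate2-to-EBFP2 fluorescence ratio reports miRNA activity. The repeated poly(A) elements make the plasmid inherently unstable through recombination, so the depositor advises checking the integrity of individual clones.
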