Addgene plasmid #103747: LSB-hsa-miR-887-5p
Purpose: Used to sense miRNA activity using fluorescence based tools. hsa-miR-887-5p target in 3' UTR of of mKate. miRNA activity can be measured by the repression of mKate2 relative to EBFP2 fluorescent proteins . Plasmid is inherently unstable; please see Depositor Comments
Depositing lab: Ron Weiss. Depositing organization: Massachusetts Institute of Technology. Publication: A mixed antagonistic/synergistic miRNA repression model enables accurate predictions of multi-input miRNA sensor activity. Gam JJ, Babb J, Weiss R. Nat Commun. 2018 Jun 22;9(1):2430. doi: 10.1038/s41467-018-04575-0. PubMed 29934631.
Backbone
  Vector backbone: Low Sensor Backbone (LSB)
  Vector type: Mammalian Expression, Synthetic Biology
Growth in bacteria
  Bacterial resistance: Ampicillin and Kanamycin, 100 & 50 μg/mL
  Growth temperature: 30°C
  Growth strain: NEB Stable
  Copy number: High Copy
Gene/Insert
  Gene/Insert name: hsa-miR-887-5p target
  Species: H. sapiens (human)
  Entrez Gene: MIR887 (a.k.a. MIRN887, hsa-mir-887)
  Promoter: EF-1a
  Cloning method: Gibson Cloning
Terms and licenses: Academic/Nonprofit Terms; Industry Terms: Not Available to Industry
Depositor comments: Please note that this plasmid is inherently unstable due to a repeating poly A element. We recommend performing a diagnostic digest on multiple colonies upon receipt. The depositors would like to note the presence of several discrepancies between the depositor sequence and physical plasmid sequence. In particular, the sequences upstream and downstream of the puromycin coding region have 10 bp insertions which do not affect the ability to perform puromycin selection. The sequences for those regions within the physical plasmids are as follows: Upstream of Puro: GAATTCGACCGCCTGTCTCAAGGTGCCACC; Downstream of Puro: GCTTTGAGACTACGCGTGAATTCACTCCTC. Please contact if you are interested in this plasmid prior to placing an order.
How to cite: LSB-hsa-miR-887-5p was a gift from Ron Weiss (Addgene plasmid # 103747 ; http://n2t.net/addgene:103747 ; RRID:Addgene_103747)
