>Addgene plasmid #103747 | LSB-hsa-miR-887-5p | depositor partial sequence | sequence record 196543 | hsa-miR-887-5p target
GAGTCTAACAGGGCTCCCAAG
